Addgene plasmid #131722: p3xFLAG CMV14 / BRAF-G466V
Purpose: Mammalian Expression of Flag tagged BRAF
Depositing lab: Jacques De Grève. Depositing organization: Vrije Universiteit Brussel. Publication: Non-V600 BRAF mutations recurrently found in lung cancer predict sensitivity to the combination of Trametinib and Dabrafenib. Noeparast A, Teugels E, Giron P, Verschelden G, De Brakeleer S, Decoster L, De Greve J. Oncotarget. 2016 Aug 26;8(36):60094-60108. doi: 10.18632/oncotarget.11635. eCollection 2017 Sep 1. PubMed 28947956.
Backbone
  Vector backbone: p3xFLAG-CMV-14
  Backbone manufacturer: Sigma-Aldrich
  Backbone size w/o insert (bp): 6310
  Vector type: Mammalian Expression
  Selectable markers: Neomycin (select with G418)
Growth in bacteria
  Bacterial resistance: Ampicillin, 100 μg/mL
  Growth temperature: 37°C
  Growth strain: DH5alpha
  Copy number: Unknown
Gene/Insert
  Gene/Insert name: BRAF (alt names: B-RAF; ENSG00000157764)
  Species: H. sapiens (human)
  Insert size (bp): 2301
  Mutation: G466V
  Entrez Gene: BRAF (a.k.a. B-RAF1, B-raf, BRAF-1, BRAF1, NS7, RAFB1)
  Promoter: CMV
  Tag / fusion protein: 3xFLAG (C terminal on backbone)
  Cloning method: Restriction Enzyme; 5′ cloning site Unknown (unknown if destroyed); 3′ cloning site Unknown (unknown if destroyed)
Terms and licenses: Academic/Nonprofit Terms; Industry Terms: Not Available to Industry
Depositor comments: Please also see https://www.ncbi.nlm.nih.gov/pubmed/29662630.
How to cite: p3xFLAG CMV14 / BRAF-G466V was a gift from Jacques De Grève (Addgene plasmid # 131722 ; http://n2t.net/addgene:131722 ; RRID:Addgene_131722)
