[The description below was written by a language model from this plasmid's Addgene catalogue record and pLannotate feature annotations shown in this document.]
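Description:
p3xFLAG CMV14 / BRAF-G466V is a mammalian expression plasmid built on the commercial p3xFLAG-CMV-14 backbone, carrying the human BRAF coding sequence with the G466V substitution. The sequenced construct is about 8.6 kb, consistent with a roughly 2.3 kb insert in a 6.3 kb backbone. The human cytomegalovirus immediate early enhancer and promoter drive the BRAF open reading frame. This is followed shortly downstream by the backbone-encoded 3xFLAG epitope, so the kinase is produced with a C-terminal triple FLAG tag for detection or immunoprecipitation with anti-FLAG antibodies. Transcripts are terminated by the human growth hormone polyadenylation signal. The restriction sites used for cloning are not recorded.

For propagation in E. coli the plasmid has a high-copy ColE1/pUC-type origin and a β-lactamase gene conferring ampicillin resistance, and an f1 origin is also present. A second mammalian cassette places the neo (nptII) gene under the SV40 enhancer/early promoter with an SV40 polyadenylation signal, allowing G418 selection of stably transfected cells. The annotation also picks up ble and a str fragment immediately after neo, probably carried over from the same bacterial resistance gene cluster; the catalogue lists only neomycin as a selectable marker. Small fragments of lac elements, lacZα, a T7 promoter and a CloDF13 origin are also annotated and appear to be backbone remnants.

The stated purpose is mammalian expression of FLAG-tagged BRAF. The associated publication concerns non-V600 BRAF mutations found in lung cancer and their sensitivity to combined trametinib and dabrafenib, so the plasmid suits studies of how this variant affects MAP kinase pathway signalling and drug response.
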