Features (pLannotate 1.2.2; 22 found; start..end, strand, type, name):
      1..380     +  enhancer       CMV enhancer: human cytomegalovirus immediate early enhancer
    382..581     +  promoter       CMV promoter: human cytomegalovirus (CMV) immediate early promoter
    621..2918    +  CDS            BRAF: BRAF_HUMAN - Also known as BRAF1, RAFB1. Experimental evidence at protein level: Swiss-Prot protein existence level 1. Protein kinase involved in the transduction of mitogenic signals from the cell membrane to the nucleus (Probable). Phosphorylates MAP2K1, and thereby activates the MAP kinase signal transduction pathway (PubMed:21441910, PubMed:29433126). May play a role in the postsynaptic responses of hippocampal neurons (PubMed:1508179). From Homo sapiens (Human).
   2937..3002    +  CDS            3xFLAG: three tandem FLAG® epitope tags, followed by an enterokinase cleavage site
   3013..3635    +  polyA_signal   hGH poly(A) signal: human growth hormone polyadenylation signal
   3677..3974    +  promoter       SV40 promoter: SV40 enhancer and early promoter
   4028..4819    +  CDS            neo: KKA2_KLEPN - Also known as kan, nptII. Experimental evidence at protein level: Swiss-Prot protein existence level 1. Resistance to kanamycin, neomycin, paromomycin, ribostamycin, butirosin and gentamicin B. From Klebsiella pneumoniae.
   4843..5220    +  CDS            ble: BLE_KLEPN - Experimental evidence at protein level: Swiss-Prot protein existence level 1. Binding protein with a strong affinity to the bleomycin family of antibiotics. Binds to CL990; an antimitotic-antibiotic compound. From Klebsiella pneumoniae.
   5262..5321    +  CDS            str (fragment): STR_KLEPN - Protein inferred from homology: Swiss-Prot protein existence level 3. The aminoglycoside phosphotransferases achieve inactivation of their antibiotic substrates by phosphorylation. From Klebsiella pneumoniae.
   5344..5367    -  rep_origin     CloDF13 ori (fragment): Plasmids containing the CloDF13 (CDF) origin of replication can be propagated in E. coli cells that contain additional plasmids with compatible origins.
   5368..5451    +  CDS            large T antigen (fragment): large T antigen from SV40 (simian virus 40)
   5474..5608    +  polyA_signal   SV40 poly(A) signal: SV40 polyadenylation signal
   5614..5632    -  promoter       T7 promoter: promoter for bacteriophage T7 RNA polymerase
   5670..5686    -  protein_bind   lac operator: The lac repressor binds to the lac operator to inhibit transcription in E. coli. This inhibition can be relieved by adding lactose or isopropyl-β-D-thiogalactopyranoside (IPTG). lac repressor encoded by lacI
   5694..5724    -  promoter       lac promoter: promoter for the E. coli lac operon
   5739..5760    -  protein_bind   CAP binding site: CAP binding activates transcription in the presence of cAMP. E. coli catabolite activator protein
   5773..5865    -  CDS            lacI (fragment): lac repressor; lacI; The lac repressor binds to the lac operator to inhibit transcription in E. coli. This inhibition can be relieved by adding lactose or isopropyl-β-D-thiogalactopyranoside (IPTG).
   6048..6636    -  rep_origin     ori: high-copy-number ColE1/pMB1/pBR322/pUC origin of replication
   6807..7667    -  CDS            AmpR: β-lactamase; bla; confers resistance to ampicillin, carbenicillin, and related antibiotics
   7668..7772    -  promoter       AmpR promoter: bla
   7799..8227    +  rep_origin     f1 ori (sequence partly withheld): f1 bacteriophage origin of replication; arrow indicates direction of (+) strand synthesis
   8258..8412    -  CDS            lacZα (fragment): LacZα fragment of β-galactosidase; lacZ fragment
>Addgene plasmid #131722 | p3xFLAG CMV14 / BRAF-G466V | addgene full sequence | sequence record 257757 | Addgene NGS Result
GACATTGATTATTGACTAGTTATTAATAGTAATCAATTACGGGGTCATTAGTTCATAGCCCATATATGGA
GTTCCGCGTTACATAACTTACGGTAAATGGCCCGCCTGGCTGACCGCCCAACGACCCCCGCCCATTGACG
TCAATAATGACGTATGTTCCCATAGTAACGCCAATAGGGACTTTCCATTGACGTCAATGGGTGGAGTATT
TACGGTAAACTGCCCACTTGGCAGTACATCAAGTGTATCATATGCCAAGTCCGCCCCCTATTGACGTCAA
TGACGGTAAATGGCCCGCCTGGCATTATGCCCAGTACATGACCTTACGGGACTTTCCTACTTGGCAGTAC
ATCTACGTATTAGTCATCGCTATTACCATGGTGATGCGGTTTTGGCAGTACACCAATGGGCGTGGATAGC
GGTTTGACTCACGGGGATTTCCAAGTCTCCACCCCATTGACGTCAATGGGAGTTTGTTTTGGCACCAAAA
TCAACGGGACTTTCCAAAATGTCGTAATAACCCCGCCCCGTTGACGCAAATGGGCGGTAGGCGTGTACGG
TGGGAGGTCTATATAAGCAGAGCTCGTTTAGTGAACCGTCAGAATTAAGCTTGCGGCCGCATGGCGGCGC
TGAGCGGTGGCGGTGGTGGCGGCGCGGAGCCGGGCCAGGCTCTGTTCAACGGGGACATGGAGCCCGAGGC
CGGCGCCGGCGCCGGCGCCGCGGCCTCTTCGGCTGCGGACCCTGCCATTCCGGAGGAGGTGTGGAATATC
AAACAAATGATTAAGTTGACACAGGAACATATAGAGGCCCTATTGGACAAATTTGGTGGGGAGCATAATC
CACCATCAATATATCTGGAGGCCTATGAAGAATACACCAGCAAGCTAGATGCACTCCAACAAAGAGAACA
ACAGTTATTGGAATCTCTGGGGAACGGAACTGATTTTTCTGTTTCTAGCTCTGCATCAATGGATACCGTT
ACATCTTCTTCCTCTTCTAGCCTTTCAGTGCTACCTTCATCTCTTTCAGTTTTTCAAAATCCCACAGATG
TGGCACGGAGCAACCCCAAGTCACCACAAAAACCTATCGTTAGAGTCTTCCTGCCCAACAAACAGAGGAC
AGTGGTACCTGCAAGGTGTGGAGTTACAGTCCGAGACAGTCTAAAGAAAGCACTGATGATGAGAGGTCTA
ATCCCAGAGTGCTGTGCTGTTTACAGAATTCAGGATGGAGAGAAGAAACCAATTGGTTGGGACACTGATA
TTTCCTGGCTTACTGGAGAAGAATTGCATGTGGAAGTGTTGGAGAATGTTCCACTTACAACACACAACTT
TGTACGAAAAACGTTTTTCACCTTAGCATTTTGTGACTTTTGTCGAAAGCTGCTTTTCCAGGGTTTCCGC
TGTCAAACATGTGGTTATAAATTTCACCAGCGTTGTAGTACAGAAGTTCCACTGATGTGTGTTAATTATG
ACCAACTTGATTTGCTGTTTGTCTCCAAGTTCTTTGAACACCACCCAATACCACAGGAAGAGGCGTCCTT
AGCAGAGACTGCCCTAACATCTGGATCATCCCCTTCCGCACCCGCCTCGGACTCTATTGGGCCCCAAATT
CTCACCAGTCCGTCTCCTTCAAAATCCATTCCAATTCCACAGCCCTTCCGACCAGCAGATGAAGATCATC
GAAATCAATTTGGGCAACGAGACCGATCCTCATCAGCTCCCAATGTGCATATAAACACAATAGAACCTGT
CAATATTGATGACTTGATTAGAGACCAAGGATTTCGTGGTGATGGAGGATCAACCACAGGTTTGTCTGCT
ACCCCCCCTGCCTCATTACCTGGCTCACTAACTAACGTGAAAGCCTTACAGAAATCTCCAGGACCTCAGC
GAGAAAGGAAGTCATCTTCATCCTCAGAAGACAGGAATCGAATGAAAACACTTGGTAGACGGGACTCGAG
TGATGATTGGGAGATTCCTGATGGGCAGATTACAGTGGGACAAAGAATTGGATCTGTATCATTTGGAACA
GTCTACAAGGGAAAGTGGCATGGTGATGTGGCAGTGAAAATGTTGAATGTGACAGCACCTACACCTCAGC
AGTTACAAGCCTTCAAAAATGAAGTAGGAGTACTCAGGAAAACACGACATGTGAATATCCTACTCTTCAT
GGGCTATTCCACAAAGCCACAACTGGCTATTGTTACCCAGTGGTGTGAGGGCTCCAGCTTGTATCACCAT
CTCCATATCATTGAGACCAAATTTGAGATGATCAAACTTATAGATATTGCACGACAGACTGCACAGGGCA
TGGATTACTTACACGCCAAGTCAATCATCCACAGAGACCTCAAGAGTAATAATATATTTCTTCATGAAGA
CCTCACAGTAAAAATAGGTGATTTTGGTCTAGCTACAGTGAAATCTCGATGGAGTGGGTCCCATCAGTTT
GAACAGTTGTCTGGATCCATTTTGTGGATGGCACCAGAAGTCATCAGAATGCAAGATAAAAATCCATACA
GCTTTCAGTCAGATGTATATGCATTTGGAATTGTTCTGTATGAATTGATGACTGGACAGTTACCTTATTC
AAACATCAACAACAGGGACCAGATAATTTTTATGGTGGGACGAGGATACCTGTCTCCAGATCTCAGTAAG
GTACGGAGTAACTGTCCAAAAGCCATGAAGAGATTAATGGCAGAGTGCCTCAAAAAGAAAAGAGATGAGA
GACCACTCTTTCCCCAAATTCTCGCCTCTATTGAGCTGCTGGCCCGCTCATTGCCAAAAATTCACCGCAG
TGCATCAGAACCCTCCTTGAATCGGGCTGGTTTCCAAACAGAGGATTTTAGTCTATATGCTTGTGCTTCT
CCAAAAACACCCATCCAGGCAGGGGGATATGGTGCGTTTCCTGTCCACTCTAGAGGATCCCGGGCTGACT
ACAAAGACCATGACGGTGATTATAAAGATCATGACATCGACTACAAGGATGACGATGACAAGTAGTGATC
CCGGGTGGCATCCCTGTGACCCCTCCCCAGTGCCTCTCCTGGCCCTGGAAGTTGCCACTCCAGTGCCCAC
CAGCCTTGTCCTAATAAAATTAAGTTGCATCATTTTGTCTGACTAGGTGTCCTTCTATAATATTATGGGG
TGGAGGGGGGTGGTATGGAGCAAGGGGCAAGTTGGGAAGACAACCTGTAGGGCCTGCGGGGTCTATTGGG
AACCAAGCTGGAGTGCAGTGGCACAATCTTGGCTCACTGCAATCTCCGCCTCCTGGGTTCAAGCGATTCT
CCTGCCTCAGCCTCCCGAGTTGTTGGGATTCCAGGCATGCATGACCAGGCTCAGCTAATTTTTGTTTTTT
TGGTAGAGACGGGGTTTCACCATATTGGCCAGGCTGGTCTCCAACTCCTAATCTCAGGTGATCTACCCAC
CTTGGCCTCCCAAATTGCTGGGATTACAGGCGTGAACCACTGCTCCCTTCCCTGTCCTTCTGATTTTAAA
ATAACTATACCAGCAGGAGGACGTCCAGACACAGCATAGGCTACCTGGCCATGCCCAACCGGTGGGACAT
TTGAGTTGCTTGCTTGGCACTGTCCTCTCATGCGTTGGGTCCACTCAGTAGATGCCTGTTGAATTGGGTA
CGCGGCCAGCTTGGCTGTGGAATGTGTGTCAGTTAGGGTGTGGAAAGTCCCCAGGCTCCCCAGCAGGCAG
AAGTATGCAAAGCATGCATCTCAATTAGTCAGCAACCAGGTGTGGAAAGTCCCCAGGCTCCCCAGCAGGC
AGAAGTATGCAAAGCATGCATCTCAATTAGTCAGCAACCATAGTCCCGCCCCTAACTCCGCCCATCCCGC
CCCTAACTCCGCCCAGTTCCGCCCATTCTCCGCCCCATGGCTGACTAATTTTTTTTATTTATGCAGAGGC
CGAGGCCGCCTCGGCCTCTGAGCTATTCCAGAAGTAGTGAGGAGGCTTTTTTGGAGGAATTGATCAGCTT
GGGATCTGATCAAGAGACAGGATGAGGATCGTTTCGCATGATTGAACAAGATGGATTGCACGCAGGTTCT
CCGGCCGCTTGGGTGGAGAGGCTATTCGGCTATGACTGGGCACAACAGACAATCGGCTGCTCTGATGCCG
CCGTGTTCCGGCTGTCAGCGCAGGGGCGCCCGGTTCTTTTTGTCAAGACCGACCTGTCCGGTGCCCTGAA
TGAACTGCAGGACGAGGCAGCGCGGCTATCGTGGCTGGCCACGACGGGCGTTCCTTGCGCAGCTGTGCTC
GACGTTGTCACTGAAGCGGGAAGGGACTGGCTGCTATTGGGCGAAGTGCCGGGGCAGGATCTCCTGTCAT
CTCACCTTGCTCCTGCCGAGAAAGTATCCATCATGGCTGATGCAATGCGGCGGCTGCATACGCTTGATCC
GGCTACCTGCCCATTCGACCACCAAGCGAAACATCGCATCGAGCGAGCACGTACTCGGATGGAAGCCGGT
CTTGTCGATCAGGATGATCTGGACGAAGAGCATCAGGGGCTCGCGCCAGCCGAACTGTTCGCCAGGCTCA
AGGCGCGCATGCCCGACGGCGAGGATCTCGTCGTGACCCATGGCGATGCCTGCTTGCCGAATATCATGGT
GGAAAATGGCCGCTTTTCTGGATTCATCGACTGTGGCCGGCTGGGTGTGGCGGACCGCTATCAGGACATA
GCGTTGGCTACCCGTGATATTGCTGAAGAGCTTGGCGGCGAATGGGCTGACCGCTTCCTCGTGCTTTACG
GTATCGCCGCTCCCGATTCGCAGCGCATCGCCTTCTATCGCCTTCTTGACGAGTTCTTCTGAGCGGGACT
CTGGGGTTCGAAATGACCGACCAAGCGACGCCCAACCTGCCATCACGAGATTTCGATTCCACCGCCGCCT
TCTATGAAAGGTTGGGCTTCGGAATCGTTTTCCGGGACGCCGGCTGGATGATCCTCCAGCGCGGGGATCT
CATGCTGGAGTTCTTCGCCCACCCCGGGCTCGATCCCCTCGCGAGTTGGTTCAGCTGCTGCCTGAGGCTG
GACGACCTCGCGGAGTTCTACCGGCAGTGCAAATCCGTCGGCATCCAGGAAACCAGCAGCGGCTATCCGC
GCATCCATGCCCCCGAACTGCAGGAGTGGGGAGGCACGATGGCCGCTTTGGTCGACCCGGACGGGACGCT
CCTGCGCCTGATACAGAACGAATTGCTTGCAGGCATCTCATGAGTGTGTCTTCCCGTTTTCCGCCTGAGG
TCACTGCGTGGATGGAGCGCTGGCGCCTGCTGCGCGACGGCGAGCTGCTCACCACCCACTCGCCAAGCTG
GAACCGTAAAAAGGCCGCGTTGCTGGCGTTTTTCCATAGGCTCCGCCGATCATAATCAGCCATACCACAT
TTGTAGAGGTTTTACTTGCTTTAAAAAACCTCCCACACCTCCCCCTGAACCTGAAACATAAAATGAATGC
AATTGTTGTTGTTAACTTGTTTATTGCAGCTTATAATGGTTACAAATAAAGCAATAGCATCACAAATTTC
ACAAATAAAGCATTTTTTTCACTGCATTCTAGTTGTGGTTTGTCCAAACTCATCAATGTATCTTATCATG
TCTGGATCAATTCCCTATAGTGAGTCGTATTAAATTCGTAATCATGTCATAGCTGTTTCCTGTGTGAAAT
TGTTATCCGCTCACAATTCCACACAACATACGAGCCGGAAGCATAAAGTGTAAAGCCTGGGGTGCCTAAT
GAGTGAGCTAACTCACATTAATTGCGTTGCGCTCACTGCCCGCTTTCCAGTCGGGAAACCTGTCGTGCCA
GCTGCATTAATGAATCGGCCAACGCGCGGGGAGAGGCGGTTTGCGTATTGGGCGCTCTTCCGCTTCCTCG
CTCACTGACTCGCTGCGCTCGGTCGTTCGGCTGCGGCGAGCGGTATCAGCTCACTCAAAGGCGGTAATAC
GGTTATCCACAGAATCAGGGGATAACGCAGGAAAGAACATGTGAGCAAAAGGCCAGCAAAAGGCCAGGAA
CCGTAAAAAGGCCGCGTTGCTGGCGTTTTTCCATAGGCTCCGCCCCCCTGACGAGCATCACAAAAATCGA
CGCTCAAGTCAGAGGTGGCGAAACCCGACAGGACTATAAAGATACCAGGCGTTTCCCCCTGGAAGCTCCC
TCGTGCGCTCTCCTGTTCCGACCCTGCCGCTTACCGGATACCTGTCCGCCTTTCTCCCTTCGGGAAGCGT
GGCGCTTTCTCATAGCTCACGCTGTAGGTATCTCAGTTCGGTGTAGGTCGTTCGCTCCAAGCTGGGCTGT
GTGCACGAACCCCCCGTTCAGCCCGACCGCTGCGCCTTATCCGGTAACTATCGTCTTGAGTCCAACCCGG
TAAGACACGACTTATCGCCACTGGCAGCAGCCACTGGTAACAGGATTAGCAGAGCGAGGTATGTAGGCGG
TGCTACAGAGTTCTTGAAGTGGTGGCCTAACTACGGCTACACTAGAAGAACAGTATTTGGTATCTGCGCT
CTGCTGAAGCCAGTTACCTTCGGAAAAAGAGTTGGTAGCTCTTGATCCGGCAAACAAACCACCGCTGGTA
GCGGTGGTTTTTTTGTTTGCAAGCAGCAGATTACGCGCAGAAAAAAAGGATCTCAAGAAGATCCTTTGAT
CTTTTCTACGGGGTCTGACGCTCAGTGGAACGAAAACTCACGTTAAGGGATTTTGGTCATGAGATTATCA
AAAAGGATCTTCACCTAGATCCTTTTAAATTAAAAATGAAGTTTTAAATCAATCTAAAGTATATATGAGT
AAACTTGGTCTGACAGTTACCAATGCTTAATCAGTGAGGCACCTATCTCAGCGATCTGTCTATTTCGTTC
ATCCATAGTTGCCTGACTCCCCGTCGTGTAGATAACTACGATACGGGAGGGCTTACCATCTGGCCCCAGT
GCTGCAATGATACCGCGAGACCCACGCTCACCGGCTCCAGATTTATCAGCAATAAACCAGCCAGCCGGAA
GGGCCGAGCGCAGAAGTGGTCCTGCAACTTTATCCGCCTCCATCCAGTCTATTAATTGTTGCCGGGAAGC
TAGAGTAAGTAGTTCGCCAGTTAATAGTTTGCGCAACGTTGTTGCCATTGCTACAGGCATCGTGGTGTCA
CGCTCGTCGTTTGGTATGGCTTCATTCAGCTCCGGTTCCCAACGATCAAGGCGAGTTACATGATCCCCCA
TGTTGTGCAAAAAAGCGGTTAGCTCCTTCGGTCCTCCGATCGTTGTCAGAAGTAAGTTGGCCGCAGTGTT
ATCACTCATGGTTATGGCAGCACTGCATAATTCTCTTACTGTCATGCCATCCGTAAGATGCTTTTCTGTG
ACTGGTGAGTACTCAACCAAGTCATTCTGAGAATAGTGTATGCGGCGACCGAGTTGCTCTTGCCCGGCGT
CAATACGGGATAATACCGCGCCACATAGCAGAACTTTAAAAGTGCTCATCATTGGAAAACGTTCTTCGGG
GCGAAAACTCTCAAGGATCTTACCGCTGTTGAGATCCAGTTCGATGTAACCCACTCGTGCACCCAACTGA
TCTTCAGCATCTTTTACTTTCACCAGCGTTTCTGGGTGAGCAAAAACAGGAAGGCAAAATGCCGCAAAAA
AGGGAATAAGGGCGACACGGAAATGTTGAATACTCATACTCTTCCTTTTTCAATATTATTGAAGCATTTA
TCAGGGTTATTGTCTCATGAGCGGATACATATTTGAATGTATTTAGAAAAATAAACAAATAGGGGTTCCG
CGCACATTTCCCCGAAAAGTGCCACCTG
[124 nt withheld, positions 7799-7922]
C
[91 nt withheld, positions 7924-8014]
A
[49 nt withheld, positions 8016-8064]
CCTTTGACGTTGGAGTCCACGTTCTTT
[37 nt withheld, positions 8092-8128]
ACCCTATCTCGGTCTATTCTTTTGATTTATAAGGGATTTTGCCGATTTCGGCCTATTGGTTAAAAAATGA
GCTGATTTAACAAAAATTTAACGCGAATTTTAACAAAATATTAACGCTTACAATTTCCATTCGCCATTCA
GGCTGCGCAACTGTTGGGAAGGGCGATCGGTGCGGGCCTCTTCGCTATTACGCCAGCTGGCGAAAGGGGG
ATGTGCTGCAAGGCGATTAAGTTGGGTAACGCCAGGGTTTTCCCAGTCACGACGTTGTAAAACGACGGCC
AGTGCCAAGCTGATCTATACATTGAATCAATATTGGCAATTAGCCATATTAGTCATTGGTTATATAGCAT
AAATCAATATTGGCTATTGGCCATTGCATACGTTGTATCTATATCATAATATGTACATTTATATTGGCTC
ATGTCCAATATGACCGCCATGTT
